Addgene plasmid #90521: ACTL6A C8.3 gRNA
Purpose: 3rd generation lentiviral gRNA plasmid targeting human ACTL6A
Depositing lab: Iain Cheeseman. Depositing organization: Whitehead Institute for Biomedical Research. Publication: Large-Scale Analysis of CRISPR/Cas9 Cell-Cycle Knockouts Reveals the Diversity of p53-Dependent Responses to Cell-Cycle Defects. McKinley KL, Cheeseman IM. Dev Cell. 2017 Feb 27;40(4):405-420.e2. doi: 10.1016/j.devcel.2017.01.012. Epub 2017 Feb 16. PubMed 28216383.
Backbone
  Vector backbone: pLenti-sgRNA
  Backbone manufacturer: Eric Lander & David Sabatini labs (Addgene plasmid #71409)
  Backbone size w/o insert (bp): 9151
  Vector type: Lentiviral, CRISPR
  Selectable markers: Puromycin
Growth in bacteria
  Bacterial resistance: Ampicillin, 100 μg/mL
  Growth temperature: 37°C
  Growth strain: NEB Stable
  Copy number: Unknown
Gene/Insert
  Gene/Insert name: ACTL6A (Guide Designation C8.3) (alt name: pKMKO series)
  gRNA/shRNA sequence: CACCgTCCTACAGCTATTGGTATGG
  Species: H. sapiens (human)
  Promoter: U6
  Cloning method: Restriction Enzyme; 5′ cloning site BsmBI (destroyed during cloning); 3′ cloning site BsmBI (destroyed during cloning)
  Sequencing primers: 5′ hU6-F (5'-GAGGGCCTATTTCCCATGATT-3'); 3′ EF1a-R (5'-CACGGCGACTACTGCACTTA-3')
Terms and licenses: Academic/Nonprofit Terms; Industry Terms: Not Available to Industry
Depositor comments: Please note that gRNA target sequence listed is not strictly the 20nt spacer sequence, but also contains the 5' BsmBI overhang. For more information about knockout human cell lines generated using this plasmid, please see http://cellcycleknockouts.wi.mit.edu/ .
How to cite: ACTL6A C8.3 gRNA was a gift from Iain Cheeseman (Addgene plasmid # 90521 ; http://n2t.net/addgene:90521 ; RRID:Addgene_90521)
