[The description below was written by a language model from this plasmid's Addgene catalogue record and pLannotate feature annotations shown in this document.]
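Description:
ACTL6A C8.3 gRNA is a third-generation lentiviral CRISPR guide plasmid built on the pLenti-sgRNA backbone, designed to deliver a single guide RNA against human ACTL6A into mammalian cells. It carries no Cas9 coding sequence in the annotated features, so it is meant for cells that supply Cas9 separately. In E. coli it is maintained through a high-copy ColE1/pUC-type origin and selected with ampicillin via the β-lactamase gene. An f1 origin, an SV40 origin and remnants of lac and phage promoter sequences from the parental cloning vector are also present.

The viral cassette has the usual third-generation layout. An RSV promoter replaces the U3 region to drive a truncated HIV-1 5′ LTR, making genomic RNA production Tat-independent. It is followed by the Ψ packaging signal with a partial gag fragment, the Rev response element for nuclear export, and a cPPT/CTS. A self-inactivating ΔU3 3′ LTR closes the cassette. Within it, the human U6 RNA polymerase III promoter transcribes the ACTL6A-targeting spacer fused to the S. pyogenes guide scaffold. The spacer was inserted as an oligonucleotide duplex between BsmBI sites that were destroyed in cloning, and the depositor notes that the listed guide sequence includes the 5′ cloning overhang rather than only the 20-nt spacer. Downstream, an EF-1α core promoter drives puromycin N-acetyltransferase for selection of transduced cells, with a WPRE to enhance expression.

The sequenced record is 7,302 nt, shorter than the 9,151 bp listed for the backbone without insert. One possible explanation is loss of a stuffer during cloning, but the record does not explain the difference. The plasmid belongs to a guide series used to generate knockout human cell lines for a large-scale analysis of cell-cycle genes.
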