Features (pLannotate 1.2.2; 28 found; start..end, strand, type, name):
      2..29      +  rep_origin     RSF ori (fragment): Plasmids containing the RSF 1030 origin of replication can be propagated in E. coli cells that contain additional plasmids with compatible origins.
     31..123     +  CDS            lacI (fragment): lac repressor; lacI; The lac repressor binds to the lac operator to inhibit transcription in E. coli. This inhibition can be relieved by adding lactose or isopropyl-β-D-thiogalactopyranoside (IPTG).
    136..157     +  protein_bind   CAP binding site: CAP binding activates transcription in the presence of cAMP. E. coli catabolite activator protein
    172..202     +  promoter       lac promoter: promoter for the E. coli lac operon
    210..226     +  protein_bind   lac operator: The lac repressor binds to the lac operator to inhibit transcription in E. coli. This inhibition can be relieved by adding lactose or isopropyl-β-D-thiogalactopyranoside (IPTG). lac repressor encoded by lacI
    271..289     +  promoter       T3 promoter: promoter for bacteriophage T3 RNA polymerase
    317..543     +  promoter       RSV promoter: Rous sarcoma virus enhancer/promoter
    544..724     +  LTR            5' LTR (truncated): truncated 5' long terminal repeat (LTR) from HIV-1
    771..896     +  misc_feature   HIV-1 Ψ: packaging signal of human immunodeficiency virus type 1
    880..1243    +  CDS            HIV-1 gag (fragment): gag protein from human immunodeficiency virus 1; gag
   1389..1622    +  misc_feature   RRE: The Rev response element (RRE) of HIV-1 allows for Rev-dependent mRNA export from the nucleus to the cytoplasm.
   1999..2025    +  CDS            Rev (fragment): human immunodeficiency virus 1 (HIV-1) Rev protein; rev; enhances nuclear export of unspliced and incompletely spliced viral mRNAs
   2029..2269    +  promoter       U6 promoter: RNA polymerase III promoter for human U6 snRNA
   2317..2384    +  misc_RNA       tracrRNA (fragment): trans-activating CRISPR RNA for the Streptococcus pyogenes CRISPR/Cas9 system
   2433..2550    +  misc_feature   cPPT/CTS: central polypurine tract and central termination sequence of HIV-1
   2619..2830    +  promoter       EF-1α core promoter: core promoter for human elongation factor EF-1α
   2856..3455    +  CDS            PuroR (fragment): puromycin N-acetyltransferase; pac from Streptomyces; confers resistance to puromycin
   3471..4059    +  misc_feature   WPRE: woodchuck hepatitis virus posttranscriptional regulatory element
   4110..4129    +  misc_feature   cPPT/CTS (fragment): central polypurine tract and central termination sequence of HIV-1
   4131..4364    +  LTR            3' LTR (ΔU3): self-inactivating 3' long terminal repeat (LTR) from HIV-1
   4442..4563    +  polyA_signal   SV40 poly(A) signal: SV40 polyadenylation signal
   4603..4738    +  rep_origin     SV40 ori: SV40 origin of replication
   4759..4777    -  promoter       T7 promoter: promoter for bacteriophage T7 RNA polymerase
   4785..4940    +  CDS            lacZα (fragment): LacZα fragment of β-galactosidase; lacZ fragment
   4945..5373    +  rep_origin     f1 ori (sequence partly withheld): f1 bacteriophage origin of replication; arrow indicates direction of (+) strand synthesis
   5426..5530    +  promoter       AmpR promoter: bla
   5531..6391    +  CDS            AmpR: β-lactamase; bla; confers resistance to ampicillin, carbenicillin, and related antibiotics
   6562..7150    +  rep_origin     ori: high-copy-number ColE1/pMB1/pBR322/pUC origin of replication
>Addgene plasmid #90521 | ACTL6A C8.3 gRNA | addgene full sequence | sequence record 190027
CAGCGAGTCAGTGAGCGAGGAAGCGGAAGAGCGCCCAATACGCAAACCGCCTCTCCCCGCGCGTTGGCCG
ATTCATTAATGCAGCTGGCACGACAGGTTTCCCGACTGGAAAGCGGGCAGTGAGCGCAACGCAATTAATG
TGAGTTAGCTCACTCATTAGGCACCCCAGGCTTTACACTTTATGCTTCCGGCTCGTATGTTGTGTGGAAT
TGTGAGCGGATAACAATTTCACACAGGAAACAGCTATGACCATGATTACGCCAAGCGCGCAATTAACCCT
CACTAAAGGGAACAAAAGCTGGAGCTGCAAGCTTAATGTAGTCTTATGCAATACTCTTGTAGTCTTGCAA
CATGGTAACGATGAGTTAGCAACATGCCTTACAAGGAGAGAAAAAGCACCGTGCATGCCGATTGGTGGAA
GTAAGGTGGTACGATCGTGCCTTATTAGGAAGGCAACAGACGGGTCTGACATGGATTGGACGAACCACTG
AATTGCCGCATTGCAGAGATATTGTATTTAAGTGCCTAGCTCGATACATAAACGGGTCTCTCTGGTTAGA
CCAGATCTGAGCCTGGGAGCTCTCTGGCTAACTAGGGAACCCACTGCTTAAGCCTCAATAAAGCTTGCCT
TGAGTGCTTCAAGTAGTGTGTGCCCGTCTGTTGTGTGACTCTGGTAACTAGAGATCCCTCAGACCCTTTT
AGTCAGTGTGGAAAATCTCTAGCAGTGGCGCCCGAACAGGGACTTGAAAGCGAAAGGGAAACCAGAGGAG
CTCTCTCGACGCAGGACTCGGCTTGCTGAAGCGCGCACGGCAAGAGGCGAGGGGCGGCGACTGGTGAGTA
CGCCAAAAATTTTGACTAGCGGAGGCTAGAAGGAGAGAGATGGGTGCGAGAGCGTCAGTATTAAGCGGGG
GAGAATTAGATCGCGATGGGAAAAAATTCGGTTAAGGCCAGGGGGAAAGAAAAAATATAAATTAAAACAT
ATAGTATGGGCAAGCAGGGAGCTAGAACGATTCGCAGTTAATCCTGGCCTGTTAGAAACATCAGAAGGCT
GTAGACAAATACTGGGACAGCTACAACCATCCCTTCAGACAGGATCAGAAGAACTTAGATCATTATATAA
TACAGTAGCAACCCTCTATTGTGTGCATCAAAGGATAGAGATAAAAGACACCAAGGAAGCTTTAGACAAG
ATAGAGGAAGAGCAAAACAAAAGTAAGACCACCGCACAGCAAGCGGCCGCTGATCTTCAGACCTGGAGGA
GGAGATATGAGGGACAATTGGAGAAGTGAATTATATAAATATAAAGTAGTAAAAATTGAACCATTAGGAG
TAGCACCCACCAAGGCAAAGAGAAGAGTGGTGCAGAGAGAAAAAAGAGCAGTGGGAATAGGAGCTTTGTT
CCTTGGGTTCTTGGGAGCAGCAGGAAGCACTATGGGCGCAGCGTCAATGACGCTGACGGTACAGGCCAGA
CAATTATTGTCTGGTATAGTGCAGCAGCAGAACAATTTGCTGAGGGCTATTGAGGCGCAACAGCATCTGT
TGCAACTCACAGTCTGGGGCATCAAGCAGCTCCAGGCAAGAATCCTGGCTGTGGAAAGATACCTAAAGGA
TCAACAGCTCCTGGGGATTTGGGGTTGCTCTGGAAAACTCATTTGCACCACTGCTGTGCCTTGGAATGCT
AGTTGGAGTAATAAATCTCTGGAACAGATTTGGAATCACACGACCTGGATGGAGTGGGACAGAGAAATTA
ACAATTACACAAGCTTAATACACTCCTTAATTGAAGAATCGCAAAACCAGCAAGAAAAGAATGAACAAGA
ATTATTGGAATTAGATAAATGGGCAAGTTTGTGGAATTGGTTTAACATAACAAATTGGCTGTGGTATATA
AAATTATTCATAATGATAGTAGGAGGCTTGGTAGGTTTAAGAATAGTTTTTGCTGTACTTTCTATAGTGA
ATAGAGTTAGGCAGGGATATTCACCATTATCGTTTCAGACCCACCTCCCAACCCCGAGGGGACCCAGAGA
GGGCCTATTTCCCATGATTCCTTCATATTTGCATATACGATACAAGGCTGTTAGAGAGATAATTAGAATT
AATTTGACTGTAAACACAAAGATATTAGTACAAAATACGTGACGTAGAAAGTAATAATTTCTTGGGTAGT
TTGCAGTTTTAAAATTATGTTTTAAAATGGACTATCATATGCTTACCGTAACTTGAAAGTATTTCGATTT
CTTGGCTTTATATATCTTGTGGAAAGGACGAAACACCGTCCTACAGCTATTGGTATGGGTTTAAGAGCTA
TGCTGGAAACAGCATAGCAAGTTTAAATAAGGCTAGTCCGTTATCAACTTGAAAAAGTGGCACCGAGTCG
GTGCTTTTTTTGAATTCTAGATCTTGAGACAAATGGCAGTATTCATCCACAATTTTAAAAGAAAAGGGGG
GATTGGGGGGTACAGTGCAGGGGAAAGAATAGTAGACATAATAGCAACAGACATACAAACTAAAGAATTA
CAAAAACAAATTACAAAAATTCAAAATTTTCGGGTTTATTACAGGGACAGCAGAGATCCACTTTGGCGCC
GGCTCGAGTGGCTCCGGTGCCCGTCAGTGGGCAGAGCGCACATCGCCCACAGTCCCCGAGAAGTTGGGGG
GAGGGGTCGGCAATTGAACCGGTGCCTAGAGAAGGTGGCGCGGGGTAAACTGGGAAAGTGATGTCGTGTA
CTGGCTCCGCCTTTTTCCCGAGGGTGGGGGAGAACCGTATATAAGTGCAGTAGTCGCCGTGAACGTTCTT
TTTCGCAACGGGTTTGCCGCCAGAACACAGGTGTCGTGACGCGGGATCCGCCACCATGACCGAGTACAAG
CCCACGGTGCGCCTCGCCACCCGCGACGACGTCCCCAGGGCCGTACGCACCCTCGCCGCCGCGTTCGCCG
ACTACCCCGCCACGCGCCACACCGTCGATCCGGACCGCCACATCGAGCGGGTCACCGAGCTGCAAGAACT
CTTCCTCACGCGCGTCGGGCTCGACATCGGCAAGGTGTGGGTCGCGGACGACGGCGCCGCGGTGGCGGTC
TGGACCACGCCGGAGAGCGTCGAAGCGGGGGCGGTGTTCGCCGAGATCGGCCCGCGCATGGCCGAGTTGA
GCGGTTCCCGGCTGGCCGCGCAGCAACAGATGGAAGGCCTCCTGGCGCCGCACCGGCCCAAGGAGCCCGC
GTGGTTCCTGGCCACCGTCGGAGTCTCGCCCGACCACCAGGGCAAGGGTCTGGGCAGCGCCGTCGTGCTC
CCCGGAGTGGAGGCGGCCGAGCGCGCCGGGGTGCCCGCCTTCCTGGAGACCTCCGCGCCCCGCAACCTCC
CCTTCTACGAGCGGCTCGGCTTCACCGTCACCGCCGACGTCGAGGTGCCCGAAGGACCGCGCACCTGGTG
CATGACCCGCAAGCCCGGTGCCTGAACGCGTTAAGTCGACAATCAACCTCTGGATTACAAAATTTGTGAA
AGATTGACTGGTATTCTTAACTATGTTGCTCCTTTTACGCTATGTGGATACGCTGCTTTAATGCCTTTGT
ATCATGCTATTGCTTCCCGTATGGCTTTCATTTTCTCCTCCTTGTATAAATCCTGGTTGCTGTCTCTTTA
TGAGGAGTTGTGGCCCGTTGTCAGGCAACGTGGCGTGGTGTGCACTGTGTTTGCTGACGCAACCCCCACT
GGTTGGGGCATTGCCACCACCTGTCAGCTCCTTTCCGGGACTTTCGCTTTCCCCCTCCCTATTGCCACGG
CGGAACTCATCGCCGCCTGCCTTGCCCGCTGCTGGACAGGGGCTCGGCTGTTGGGCACTGACAATTCCGT
GGTGTTGTCGGGGAAATCATCGTCCTTTCCTTGGCTGCTCGCCTGTGTTGCCACCTGGATTCTGCGCGGG
ACGTCCTTCTGCTACGTCCCTTCGGCCCTCAATCCAGCGGACCTTCCTTCCCGCGGCCTGCTGCCGGCTC
TGCGGCCTCTTCCGCGTCTTCGCCTTCGCCCTCAGACGAGTCGGATCTCCCTTTGGGCCGCCTCCCCGCG
TCGACTTTAAGACCAATGACTTACAAGGCAGCTGTAGATCTTAGCCACTTTTTAAAAGAAAAGGGGGGAC
TGGAAGGGCTAATTCACTCCCAACGAAGACAAGATCTGCTTTTTGCTTGTACTGGGTCTCTCTGGTTAGA
CCAGATCTGAGCCTGGGAGCTCTCTGGCTAACTAGGGAACCCACTGCTTAAGCCTCAATAAAGCTTGCCT
TGAGTGCTTCAAGTAGTGTGTGCCCGTCTGTTGTGTGACTCTGGTAACTAGAGATCCCTCAGACCCTTTT
AGTCAGTGTGGAAAATCTCTAGCAGTACGTATAGTAGTTCATGTCATCTTATTATTCAGTATTTATAACT
TGCAAAGAAATGAATATCAGAGAGTGAGAGGAACTTGTTTATTGCAGCTTATAATGGTTACAAATAAAGC
AATAGCATCACAAATTTCACAAATAAAGCATTTTTTTCACTGCATTCTAGTTGTGGTTTGTCCAAACTCA
TCAATGTATCTTATCATGTCTGGCTCTAGCTATCCCGCCCCTAACTCCGCCCATCCCGCCCCTAACTCCG
CCCAGTTCCGCCCATTCTCCGCCCCATGGCTGACTAATTTTTTTTATTTATGCAGAGGCCGAGGCCGCCT
CGGCCTCTGAGCTATTCCAGAAGTAGTGAGGAGGCTTTTTTGGAGGCCTAGGGACGTACCCAATTCGCCC
TATAGTGAGTCGTATTACGCGCGCTCACTGGCCGTCGTTTTACAACGTCGTGACTGGGAAAACCCTGGCG
TTACCCAACTTAATCGCCTTGCAGCACATCCCCCTTTCGCCAGCTGGCGTAATAGCGAAGAGGCCCGCAC
CGATCGCCCTTCCCAACAGTTGCGCAGCCTGAATGGCGAATGGG
[124 nt withheld, positions 4945-5068]
C
[91 nt withheld, positions 5070-5160]
A
[49 nt withheld, positions 5162-5210]
CCTTTGACGTTGGAGTCCACGTTCTTT
[37 nt withheld, positions 5238-5274]
ACCCTATCTCGGTCTATTCTTTTGATTTATAAGGGATTTTGCCGATTTCGGCCTATTGGTTAAAAAATGA
GCTGATTTAACAAAAATTTAACGCGAATTTTAACAAAATATTAACGCTTACAATTTAGGTGGCACTTTTC
GGGGAAATGTGCGCGGAACCCCTATTTGTTTATTTTTCTAAATACATTCAAATATGTATCCGCTCATGAG
ACAATAACCCTGATAAATGCTTCAATAATATTGAAAAAGGAAGAGTATGAGTATTCAACATTTCCGTGTC
GCCCTTATTCCCTTTTTTGCGGCATTTTGCCTTCCTGTTTTTGCTCACCCAGAAACGCTGGTGAAAGTAA
AAGATGCTGAAGATCAGTTGGGTGCACGAGTGGGTTACATCGAACTGGATCTCAACAGCGGTAAGATCCT
TGAGAGTTTTCGCCCCGAAGAACGTTTTCCAATGATGAGCACTTTTAAAGTTCTGCTATGTGGCGCGGTA
TTATCCCGTATTGACGCCGGGCAAGAGCAACTCGGTCGCCGCATACACTATTCTCAGAATGACTTGGTTG
AGTACTCACCAGTCACAGAAAAGCATCTTACGGATGGCATGACAGTAAGAGAATTATGCAGTGCTGCCAT
AACCATGAGTGATAACACTGCGGCCAACTTACTTCTGACAACGATCGGAGGACCGAAGGAGCTAACCGCT
TTTTTGCACAACATGGGGGATCATGTAACTCGCCTTGATCGTTGGGAACCGGAGCTGAATGAAGCCATAC
CAAACGACGAGCGTGACACCACGATGCCTGTAGCAATGGCAACAACGTTGCGCAAACTATTAACTGGCGA
ACTACTTACTCTAGCTTCCCGGCAACAATTAATAGACTGGATGGAGGCGGATAAAGTTGCAGGACCACTT
CTGCGCTCGGCCCTTCCGGCTGGCTGGTTTATTGCTGATAAATCTGGAGCCGGTGAGCGTGGGTCTCGCG
GTATCATTGCAGCACTGGGGCCAGATGGTAAGCCCTCCCGTATCGTAGTTATCTACACGACGGGGAGTCA
GGCAACTATGGATGAACGAAATAGACAGATCGCTGAGATAGGTGCCTCACTGATTAAGCATTGGTAACTG
TCAGACCAAGTTTACTCATATATACTTTAGATTGATTTAAAACTTCATTTTTAATTTAAAAGGATCTAGG
TGAAGATCCTTTTTGATAATCTCATGACCAAAATCCCTTAACGTGAGTTTTCGTTCCACTGAGCGTCAGA
CCCCGTAGAAAAGATCAAAGGATCTTCTTGAGATCCTTTTTTTCTGCGCGTAATCTGCTGCTTGCAAACA
AAAAAACCACCGCTACCAGCGGTGGTTTGTTTGCCGGATCAAGAGCTACCAACTCTTTTTCCGAAGGTAA
CTGGCTTCAGCAGAGCGCAGATACCAAATACTGTTCTTCTAGTGTAGCCGTAGTTAGGCCACCACTTCAA
GAACTCTGTAGCACCGCCTACATACCTCGCTCTGCTAATCCTGTTACCAGTGGCTGCTGCCAGTGGCGAT
AAGTCGTGTCTTACCGGGTTGGACTCAAGACGATAGTTACCGGATAAGGCGCAGCGGTCGGGCTGAACGG
GGGGTTCGTGCACACAGCCCAGCTTGGAGCGAACGACCTACACCGAACTGAGATACCTACAGCGTGAGCT
ATGAGAAAGCGCCACGCTTCCCGAAGGGAGAAAGGCGGACAGGTATCCGGTAAGCGGCAGGGTCGGAACA
GGAGAGCGCACGAGGGAGCTTCCAGGGGGAAACGCCTGGTATCTTTATAGTCCTGTCGGGTTTCGCCACC
TCTGACTTGAGCGTCGATTTTTGTGATGCTCGTCAGGGGGGCGGAGCCTATGGAAAAACGCCAGCAACGC
GGCCTTTTTACGGTTCCTGGCCTTTTGCTGGCCTTTTGCTCACATGTTCTTTCCTGCGTTATCCCCTGAT
TCTGTGGATAACCGTATTACCGCCTTTGAGTGAGCTGATACCGCTCGCCGCAGCCGAACGACCGAGCG
